>Addgene plasmid #66964 | PDX1-2A-eGFP | depositor full sequence | sequence record 115398 | PDX1-2A-eGFP sequence 4969 bps
CTAAATTGTAAGCGTTAATATTTTGTTAAAATTCGCGTTAAATTTTTGTTAAATCAGCTCATTTTTTAAC
CAATAGGCCGAAATCGGCAAAATCCCTTATAAATCAAAAGAATAGACCGAGATAGGGT
[37 nt withheld, positions 129-165]
AAAGAACGTGGACTCCAACGTCAAAGG
[49 nt withheld, positions 193-241]
T
[91 nt withheld, positions 243-333]
G
[124 nt withheld, positions 335-458]
CCCATTCGCCATTCAGGCTGCGCAACTGTTGGGAAGGGCGATCGGTGCGGGCCTCTTCGCTATTACGCCA
GCTGGCGAAAGGGGGATGTGCTGCAAGGCGATTAAGTTGGGTAACGCCAGGGTTTTCCCAGTCACGACGT
TGTAAAACGACGGCCAGTGAGCGCGCGTAATACGACTCACTATAGGGCGAATTGGGTACCGGGCCCCCCC
TCGAGGTCGACAGGACCACTCATTGGCAGAGCCAAGCTTAGGCTCACGGCGAGAGCTGACTCGAGTTTGG
TCTCCAATAAAAAGGCTATCTTTATTAGGAAGGGCTTGAGTTACTAGGGAAGAGCTTCGCGCGCCTACAC
TAGGCGCTGAAATGGGATGCTGGGGCTTGGTGGCTCCGGCGGGAGCAGCTGGTAGGGCTAGGGCTCCCTG
GCCCCCCTTGAAGCGGTTGGGCTGCGTGGGTGGGGGCTGTGCGGGGCTCCGGGGGCCACACTCACGCCCT
GTGTCGCCCGCAGGCGGCGCCTACGCTGCGGAGCCGGAGGAGAACAAGCGGACGCGCACGGCCTACACGC
GCGCACAGCTGCTAGAGCTGGAGAAGGAGTTCCTATTCAACAAGTACATCTCACGGCCGCGCCGGGTGGA
GCTGGCTGTCATGTTGAACTTGACCGAGAGACACATCAAGATCTGGTTCCAAAACCGCCGCATGAAGTGG
AAAAAGGAGGAGGACAAGAAGCGCGGCGGCGGGACAGCTGTCGGGGGTGGCGGGGTCGCGGAGCCTGAGC
AGGACTGCGCCGTGACCTCCGGCGAGGAGCTTCTGGCGCTGCCGCCGCCGCCGCCCCCCGGAGGTGCTGT
GCCGCCCGCTGCCCCCGTTGCCGCCCGAGAGGGCCGCCTGCCGCCTGGCCTTAGCGCGTCGCCACAGCCC
TCCAGCGTCGCGCCTCGGCGGCCGCAGGAACCACGAGCTAGCGCCACTAACTTCTCCCTGTTGAAACAAG
CAGGGGATGTCGAAGAGAATCCCGGGCCAATGGTGAGCAAGGGCGAGGAGCTGTTCACCGGGGTGGTGCC
CATCCTGGTCGAGCTGGACGGCGACGTAAACGGCCACAAGTTCAGCGTGTCCGGCGAGGGCGAGGGCGAT
GCCACCTACGGCAAGCTGACCCTGAAGTTCATCTGCACCACCGGCAAGCTGCCCGTGCCCTGGCCCACCC
TCGTGACCACCCTGACCTACGGCGTGCAGTGCTTCAGCCGCTACCCCGACCACATGAAGCAGCACGACTT
CTTCAAGTCCGCCATGCCCGAAGGCTACGTCCAGGAGCGCACCATCTTCTTCAAGGACGACGGCAACTAC
AAGACCCGCGCCGAGGTGAAGTTCGAGGGCGACACCCTGGTGAACCGCATCGAGCTGAAGGGCATCGACT
TCAAGGAGGACGGCAACATCCTGGGGCACAAGCTGGAGTACAACTACAACAGCCACAACGTCTATATCAT
GGCCGACAAGCAGAAGAACGGCATCAAGGTGAACTTCAAGATCCGCCACAACATCGAGGACGGCAGCGTG
CAGCTCGCCGACCACTACCAGCAGAACACCCCCATCGGCGACGGCCCCGTGCTGCTGCCCGACAACCACT
ACCTGAGCACCCAGTCCGCCCTGAGCAAAGACCCCAACGAGAAGCGCGATCACATGGTCCTGCTGGAGTT
CGTGACCGCCGCCGGGATCACTCTCGGCATGGACGAGCTGTACAAGTAAGGCGCGCCGAGGCAGGAGCTG
CTCCTGGCTGAGGGGCTTCAACCACTCGCCGAGGAGGAGCAGAGGGCCTAGGAGGACCCCGGGCGTGGAC
CACCCGCCCTGGCAGTTGAATGGGGCGGCAATTGCGGGGCCCACCTTAGACCGAAGGGGAAAACCCGCTC
TCTCAGGCGCATGTGCCAGTTGGGGCCCCGCGGGTAGATGCCGGCAGGCCTTCCGGAAGAAAAAGAGCCA
TTGGTTTTTGTAGTATTGGGGCCCTCTTTTAGTGATACTGGATTGGCGTTGTTTGTGGCTGTTGCGCACA
TCCCTGCCCTCCTACAGCACTCCACCTTGGGACCTGTTTAGAGAAGCCGGCTCTTCAAAGACAATGGAAA
CTGTACCATACACATTGGAAGGCTCCCTAACACACACAGCGGGGAAGCTGGGCCGAGTACCTTAATCTGC
CATAAAGCCATTCTTACTCGGGCGACCCCTTTAAGTTTAGAAATAATTGAAAGGAAATGTTTGAGTTTTC
AAAGATCCCGTGAAATTGATGCCAGTGGAATACAGTGAGTTCTAGAGCGGCCGCCACCGCGGTGGAGCTC
CAGCTTTTGTTCCCTTTAGTGAGGGTTAATTGCGCGCTTGGCGTAATCATGGTCATAGCTGTTTCCTGTG
TGAAATTGTTATCCGCTCACAATTCCACACAACATACGAGCCGGAAGCATAAAGTGTAAAGCCTGGGGTG
CCTAATGAGTGAGCTAACTCACATTAATTGCGTTGCGCTCACTGCCCGCTTTCCAGTCGGGAAACCTGTC
GTGCCAGCTGCATTAATGAATCGGCCAACGCGCGGGGAGAGGCGGTTTGCGTATTGGGCGCTCTTCCGCT
TCCTCGCTCACTGACTCGCTGCGCTCGGTCGTTCGGCTGCGGCGAGCGGTATCAGCTCACTCAAAGGCGG
TAATACGGTTATCCACAGAATCAGGGGATAACGCAGGAAAGAACATGTGAGCAAAAGGCCAGCAAAAGGC
CAGGAACCGTAAAAAGGCCGCGTTGCTGGCGTTTTTCCATAGGCTCCGCCCCCCTGACGAGCATCACAAA
AATCGACGCTCAAGTCAGAGGTGGCGAAACCCGACAGGACTATAAAGATACCAGGCGTTTCCCCCTGGAA
GCTCCCTCGTGCGCTCTCCTGTTCCGACCCTGCCGCTTACCGGATACCTGTCCGCCTTTCTCCCTTCGGG
AAGCGTGGCGCTTTCTCATAGCTCACGCTGTAGGTATCTCAGTTCGGTGTAGGTCGTTCGCTCCAAGCTG
GGCTGTGTGCACGAACCCCCCGTTCAGCCCGACCGCTGCGCCTTATCCGGTAACTATCGTCTTGAGTCCA
ACCCGGTAAGACACGACTTATCGCCACTGGCAGCAGCCACTGGTAACAGGATTAGCAGAGCGAGGTATGT
AGGCGGTGCTACAGAGTTCTTGAAGTGGTGGCCTAACTACGGCTACACTAGAAGGACAGTATTTGGTATC
TGCGCTCTGCTGAAGCCAGTTACCTTCGGAAAAAGAGTTGGTAGCTCTTGATCCGGCAAACAAACCACCG
CTGGTAGCGGTGGTTTTTTTGTTTGCAAGCAGCAGATTACGCGCAGAAAAAAAGGATCTCAAGAAGATCC
TTTGATCTTTTCTACGGGGTCTGACGCTCAGTGGAACGAAAACTCACGTTAAGGGATTTTGGTCATGAGA
TTATCAAAAAGGATCTTCACCTAGATCCTTTTAAATTAAAAATGAAGTTTTAAATCAATCTAAAGTATAT
ATGAGTAAACTTGGTCTGACAGTTACCAATGCTTAATCAGTGAGGCACCTATCTCAGCGATCTGTCTATT
TCGTTCATCCATAGTTGCCTGACTCCCCGTCGTGTAGATAACTACGATACGGGAGGGCTTACCATCTGGC
CCCAGTGCTGCAATGATACCGCGAGACCCACGCTCACCGGCTCCAGATTTATCAGCAATAAACCAGCCAG
CCGGAAGGGCCGAGCGCAGAAGTGGTCCTGCAACTTTATCCGCCTCCATCCAGTCTATTAATTGTTGCCG
GGAAGCTAGAGTAAGTAGTTCGCCAGTTAATAGTTTGCGCAACGTTGTTGCCATTGCTACAGGCATCGTG
GTGTCACGCTCGTCGTTTGGTATGGCTTCATTCAGCTCCGGTTCCCAACGATCAAGGCGAGTTACATGAT
CCCCCATGTTGTGCAAAAAAGCGGTTAGCTCCTTCGGTCCTCCGATCGTTGTCAGAAGTAAGTTGGCCGC
AGTGTTATCACTCATGGTTATGGCAGCACTGCATAATTCTCTTACTGTCATGCCATCCGTAAGATGCTTT
TCTGTGACTGGTGAGTACTCAACCAAGTCATTCTGAGAATAGTGTATGCGGCGACCGAGTTGCTCTTGCC
CGGCGTCAATACGGGATAATACCGCGCCACATAGCAGAACTTTAAAAGTGCTCATCATTGGAAAACGTTC
TTCGGGGCGAAAACTCTCAAGGATCTTACCGCTGTTGAGATCCAGTTCGATGTAACCCACTCGTGCACCC
AACTGATCTTCAGCATCTTTTACTTTCACCAGCGTTTCTGGGTGAGCAAAAACAGGAAGGCAAAATGCCG
CAAAAAAGGGAATAAGGGCGACACGGAAATGTTGAATACTCATACTCTTCCTTTTTCAATATTATTGAAG
CATTTATCAGGGTTATTGTCTCATGAGCGGATACATATTTGAATGTATTTAGAAAAATAAACAAATAGGG
GTTCCGCGCACATTTCCCCGAAAAGTGCCAC
Features (pLannotate 1.2.2; 15 found; start..end, strand, type, name):
     30..458     -  rep_origin     f1 ori (sequence partly withheld): f1 bacteriophage origin of replication; arrow indicates direction of (+) strand synthesis
    463..618     -  CDS            lacZα (fragment): LacZα fragment of β-galactosidase; lacZ fragment
    626..644     +  promoter       T7 promoter: promoter for bacteriophage T7 RNA polymerase
    653..679     -  misc_feature   MCS (fragment): pBluescript multiple cloning site
    958..1404    +  CDS            PDX1 (fragment): PDX1_HUMAN - Also known as IPF1, STF1. Experimental evidence at protein level: Swiss-Prot protein existence level 1. Activates insulin, somatostatin, glucokinase, islet amyloid polypeptide and glucose transporter type 2 gene transcription. Particularly involved in glucose-dependent regulation of insulin gene transcription. As part of a PDX1:PBX1b:MEIS2b complex in pancreatic acinar cells is involved in the transcriptional activation of the ELA1 enhancer; the complex binds to the enhancer B element and cooperates with the transcription factor 1 complex (PTF1) bound to the enhancer A element. Bi
   1468..2187    +  CDS            EGFP: the original enhanced GFP (Yang et al., 1996) mammalian codon-optimized
   2736..2768    -  misc_feature   MCS (fragment): pBluescript multiple cloning site
   2781..2799    -  promoter       T3 promoter: promoter for bacteriophage T3 RNA polymerase
   2844..2860    -  protein_bind   lac operator: The lac repressor binds to the lac operator to inhibit transcription in E. coli. This inhibition can be relieved by adding lactose or isopropyl-β-D-thiogalactopyranoside (IPTG). lac repressor encoded by lacI
   2868..2898    -  promoter       lac promoter: promoter for the E. coli lac operon
   2913..2934    -  protein_bind   CAP binding site: CAP binding activates transcription in the presence of cAMP. E. coli catabolite activator protein
   2947..3039    -  CDS            lacI (fragment): lac repressor; lacI; The lac repressor binds to the lac operator to inhibit transcription in E. coli. This inhibition can be relieved by adding lactose or isopropyl-β-D-thiogalactopyranoside (IPTG).
   3222..3810    -  rep_origin     ori: high-copy-number ColE1/pMB1/pBR322/pUC origin of replication
   3981..4841    -  CDS            AmpR: β-lactamase; bla; confers resistance to ampicillin, carbenicillin, and related antibiotics
   4842..4946    -  promoter       AmpR promoter: bla
