[The description below was written by a language model from this plasmid's Addgene catalogue record and pLannotate feature annotations shown in this document.]
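Description:
PDX1-2A-eGFP is a small homology-directed repair donor plasmid built on pBlueScript SKII (+), designed to knock an eGFP reporter into the endogenous human PDX1 locus. It is a 4,969 bp high-copy plasmid propagated in E. coli through a ColE1/pUC-type origin and selected with ampicillin via the β-lactamase gene and its native promoter. The backbone also retains the f1 phage origin, remnants of the lacZα/lac promoter region, and T7 and T3 promoters that flank the insert and serve as sequencing primer sites.

The insert, cloned between SalI and XbaI in the multiple cloning site, consists of human PDX1 homology arms surrounding a 2A-eGFP cassette. The feature table identifies a fragment of the PDX1 coding sequence upstream of eGFP. A short unannotated gap between them is consistent with the 2A peptide sequence named in the catalogue entry. Roughly 550 bp of unannotated sequence downstream of eGFP presumably forms the 3′ homology arm, although the table does not label it. No mammalian promoter or drug selection cassette is annotated, which fits the design: after integration, eGFP is joined in frame to the C-terminal end of PDX1 and expressed from the endogenous PDX1 regulatory elements. The 2A sequence causes ribosomal skipping, so PDX1 and eGFP are produced as separate proteins.

According to the record, this "mini-vector" donor belongs to a CRISPR/Cas-mediated, selection-free knock-in strategy in human embryonic stem cells. The resulting reporter line would show fluorescence in cells that activate PDX1, a transcription factor of pancreatic lineages. The nuclease and guide RNA components are not carried on this plasmid.
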