Addgene plasmid #66964: PDX1-2A-eGFP
Purpose: PDX1-eGFP mini-vector donor for integration of the eGFP reporter into the PDX1 locus
Depositing lab: Danwei Huangfu. Depositing organization: Memorial Sloan-Kettering Cancer Center. Publication: A CRISPR/Cas-Mediated Selection-free Knockin Strategy in Human Embryonic Stem Cells. Zhu Z, Verma N, Gonzalez F, Shi ZD, Huangfu D. Stem Cell Reports. 2015 May 28. pii: S2213-6711(15)00128-9. doi: 10.1016/j.stemcr.2015.04.016. PubMed 26028531.
Backbone
  Vector backbone: pBlueScript SKII (+)
  Backbone size w/o insert (bp): 2961
  Total vector size (bp): 4969
  Vector type: Unspecified
Growth in bacteria
  Bacterial resistance: Ampicillin, 100 μg/mL
  Growth temperature: 37°C
  Growth strain: DH5alpha
  Copy number: High Copy
Gene/Insert
  Gene/Insert name: pancreatic and duodenal homeobox 1 (alt name: PDX1 homology arms)
  Species: H. sapiens (human)
  Entrez Gene: PDX1 (a.k.a. GSF, IDX-1, IPF1, IUF1, MODY4, PAGEN1, PDX-1, STF-1)
  Tag / fusion protein: 2A-eGFP (C terminal on insert)
  Cloning method: Restriction Enzyme; 5′ cloning site SalI (unknown if destroyed); 3′ cloning site xbaI (unknown if destroyed)
  Sequencing primers: 5′ T7; 3′ T3
Terms and licenses: Academic/Nonprofit Terms; Industry Terms: Not Available to Industry
How to cite: PDX1-2A-eGFP was a gift from Danwei Huangfu (Addgene plasmid # 66964 ; http://n2t.net/addgene:66964 ; RRID:Addgene_66964)
