>Addgene plasmid #66964 | PDX1-2A-eGFP | addgene partial sequence | sequence record 119313 | T3 5'-GCAATTAACCCTCACTAAAGG-3'
CACGCGGTGGCGGCCGCTCTAGAACTCACTGTATTCCACTGGCATCAATTTCACGGGATCTTTGAAAACT
CAAACATTTCCTTTCAATTATTTCTAAACTTAAAGGGGTCGCCCGAGTAAGAATGGCTTTATGGCAGATT
AAGGTACTCGGCCCAGCTTCCCCGCTGTGTGTGTTAGGGAGCCTTCCAATGTGTATGGTACAGTTTCCAT
TGTCTTTGAAGAGCCGGCTTCTCTAAACAGGTCCCAAGGTGGAGTGCTGTAGGAGGGCAGGGATGTGCGC
AACAGCCACAAACAACGCCAATCCAGTATCACTAAAAGAGGGCCCCAATACTACAAAAACCAATGGCTCT
TTTTCTTCCGGAAGGCCTGCCGGCATCTACCCGCGGGGCCCCAACTGGCACATGCGCCTGAGAGAGCGGG
TTTTCCCCTTCGGTCTAAGGTGGGCCCCGCAATTGCCGCCCCATTCAACTGCCAGGGCGGGTGGTCCACG
CCCGGGGTCCTCCTAGGCCCTCTGCTCCTCCTCGGCGAGTGGTTGAAGCCCCTCAGCCAGGAGCAGCTCC
TGCCTCGGCGCGCCTTACTTGTACAGCTCGTCCATGCCGAGAGTGATCCCGGCGGCGGTCACGAACTCCA
GCAGGACCATGTGATCGCGCTTCTCGTTGGGGTCTTTGCTCAGGGCGGACTGGGTGCTCAGGTAGTGGTT
GTCGGGCAGCAGCACGGGGCCGTCGCCGATGGGGGTGTTCTGCTGGTAGTGGTCGGCGAGCTGCACGCTG
CCGTCCTCGATGTTGTGGCGGATCTTGAAGTTCACCTTGATGCCGTTCTTCTGCTTGTCGGCCATGATAT
AGACGTTGTGGCTGTTGTAGTTGTACTCCAGCTTGTGCCCCAGGATGTTGCCGTCCTCC
