>Addgene plasmid #66964 | PDX1-2A-eGFP | addgene partial sequence | sequence record 119316 | T7 5'-TAATACGACTCACTATAGGG-3'
GACCACTCATTGGCAGAGCCAAGCTTAGGCTCACGGCGAGAGCTGACTCGAGTTTGGTCTCCAATAAAAA
GGCTATCTTTATTAGGAAGGGCTTGAGTTACTAGGGAAGAGCTTCGCGCGCCTACACTAGGCGCTGAAAT
GGGATGCTGGGGCTTGGTGGCTCCGGCGGGAGCAGCTGGTAGGGCTAGGGCTCCCTGGCCCCCCTTGAAG
CGGTTGGGCTGCGTGGGTGGGGGCTGTGCGGGGCTCCGGGGGCCACACTCACGCCCTGTGTCGCCCGCAG
GCGGCGCCTACGCTGCGGAGCCGGAGGAGAACAAGCGGACGCGCACGGCCTACACGCGCGCACAGCTGCT
AGAGCTGGAGAAGGAGTTCCTATTCAACAAGTACATCTCACGGCCGCGCCGGGTGGAGCTGGCTGTCATG
TTGAACTTGACCGAGAGACACATCAAGATCTGGTTCCAAAACCGCCGCATGAAGTGGAAAAAGGAGGAGG
ACAAGAAGCGCGGCGGCGGGACAGCTGTCGGGGGTGGCGGGGTCGCGGAGCCTGAGCAGGACTGCGCCGT
GACCTCCGGCGAGGAGCTTCTGGCGCTGCCGCCGCCGCCGCCCCCCGGAGGTGCTGTGCCGCCCGCTGCC
CCCGTTGCCGCCCGAGAGGGCCGCCTGCCGCCTGGCCTTAGCGCGTCGCCACAGCCCTCCAGCGTCGCGC
CTCGGCGGCCGCAGGAACCACGAGCTAGCGCCACTAACTTCTCCCTGTTGAAACAAGCAGGGGATGTCGA
AGAGAATCCCGGGCCAATGGTGAGCAAGGGCGAGGAGCTGTTCACCGGGGTGGTGCCCATCCTGGTCGAG
CTGGACGGCGACGTAA
